>Addgene plasmid #129630 | mTurquoise2-Giantin | addgene full sequence | sequence record 260212 | Addgene NGS Result
TAGTTATTAATAGTAATCAATTACGGGGTCATTAGTTCATAGCCCATATATGGAGTTCCGCGTTACATAA
CTTACGGTAAATGGCCCGCCTGGCTGACCGCCCAACGACCCCCGCCCATTGACGTCAATAATGACGTATG
TTCCCATAGTAACGCCAATAGGGACTTTCCATTGACGTCAATGGGTGGAGTATTTACGGTAAACTGCCCA
CTTGGCAGTACATCAAGTGTATCATATGCCAAGTACGCCCCCTATTGACGTCAATGACGGTAAATGGCCC
GCCTGGCATTATGCCCAGTACATGACCTTATGGGACTTTCCTACTTGGCAGTACATCTACGTATTAGTCA
TCGCTATTACCATGGTGATGCGGTTTTGGCAGTACATCAATGGGCGTGGATAGCGGTTTGACTCACGGGG
ATTTCCAAGTCTCCACCCCATTGACGTCAATGGGAGTTTGTTTTGGCACCAAAATCAACGGGACTTTCCA
AAATGTCGTAACAACTCCGCCCCATTGACGCAAATGGGCGGTAGGCGTGTACGGTGGGAGGTCTATATAA
GCAGAGCTGGTTTAGTGAACCGTCAGATCCGCTAGCGCTACCGGTCGCCACCATGGTGAGCAAGGGCGAG
GAGCTGTTCACCGGGGTGGTGCCCATCCTGGTCGAGCTGGACGGCGACGTAAACGGCCACAAGTTCAGCG
TGTCCGGCGAGGGCGAGGGCGATGCCACCTACGGCAAGCTGACCCTGAAGTTCATCTGCACCACCGGCAA
GCTGCCCGTGCCCTGGCCCACCCTCGTGACCACCCTGTCCTGGGGCGTGCAGTGCTTCGCCCGCTACCCC
GACCACATGAAGCAGCACGACTTCTTCAAGTCCGCCATGCCCGAAGGCTACGTCCAGGAGCGCACCATCT
TCTTCAAGGACGACGGCAACTACAAGACCCGCGCCGAGGTGAAGTTCGAGGGCGACACCCTGGTGAACCG
CATCGAGCTGAAGGGCATCGACTTCAAGGAGGACGGCAACATCCTGGGGCACAAGCTGGAGTACAACTAC
TTTAGCGACAACGTCTATATCACCGCCGACAAGCAGAAGAACGGCATCAAGGCCAACTTCAAGATCCGCC
ACAACATCGAGGACGGCGGCGTGCAGCTCGCCGACCACTACCAGCAGAACACCCCCATCGGCGACGGCCC
CGTGCTGCTGCCCGACAACCACTACCTGAGCACCCAGTCCAAGCTGAGCAAAGACCCCAACGAGAAGCGC
GATCACATGGTCCTGCTGGAGTTCGTGACCGCCGCCGGGATCACTCTCGGCATGGACGAGCTGTACAAGT
CCGGACTCAGATCTCGAGGAGAACCGCAGCAAAGCTTTTCTGAAGCTCAGCAGCAGCTATGCAACACCAG
ACAGGAAGTGAATGAATTAAGGAAGCTGCTGGAAGAAGAACGAGACCAAAGAGTGGCTGCTGAGAATGCT
CTCTCTGTGGCCGAGGAGCAGATCAGACGGTTAGAGCACAGTGAATGGGACTCTTCCCGGACTCCTATCA
TTGGCTCCTGTGGCACTCAGGAGCAGGCACTGTTAATAGATCTTACAAGCAACAGTTGTCGAAGGACCCG
GAGTGGCGTTGGATGGAAGCGAGTCCTGCGTTCACTCTGTCATTCACGGACCCGAGTGCCACTTCTAGCA
GCCATCTACTTTCTAATGATTCATGTCCTGCTCATTCTGTGTTTTACGGGCCATCTATAGGGATCCACCG
GATCTAGATAACTGATCATAATCAGCCATACCACATTTGTAGAGGTTTTACTTGCTTTAAAAAACCTCCC
ACACCTCCCCCTGAACCTGAAACATAAAATGAATGCAATTGTTGTTGTTAACTTGTTTATTGCAGCTTAT
AATGGTTACAAATAAAGCAATAGCATCACAAATTTCACAAATAAAGCATTTTTTTCACTGCATTCTAGTT
GTGGTTTGTCCAAACTCATCAATGTATCTTAAGGCGTAAATTGTAAGCGTTAATATTTTGTTAAAATTCG
CGTTAAATTTTTGTTAAATCAGCTCATTTTTTAACCAATAGGCCGAAATCGGCAAAATCCCTTATAAATC
AAAAGAATAGACCGAGATAGGGT
[37 nt withheld, positions 2124-2160]
AAAGAACGTGGACTCCAACGTCAAAGG
[49 nt withheld, positions 2188-2236]
T
[91 nt withheld, positions 2238-2328]
G
[124 nt withheld, positions 2330-2453]
CAGGTGGCACTTTTCGGGGAAATGTGCGCGGAACCCCTATTTGTTTATTTTTCTAAATACATTCAAATAT
GTATCCGCTCATGAGACAATAACCCTGATAAATGCTTCAATAATATTGAAAAAGGAAGAGTCCTGAGGCG
GAAAGAACCAGCTGTGGAATGTGTGTCAGTTAGGGTGTGGAAAGTCCCCAGGCTCCCCAGCAGGCAGAAG
TATGCAAAGCATGCATCTCAATTAGTCAGCAACCAGGTGTGGAAAGTCCCCAGGCTCCCCAGCAGGCAGA
AGTATGCAAAGCATGCATCTCAATTAGTCAGCAACCATAGTCCCGCCCCTAACTCCGCCCATCCCGCCCC
TAACTCCGCCCAGTTCCGCCCATTCTCCGCCCCATGGCTGACTAATTTTTTTTATTTATGCAGAGGCCGA
GGCCGCCTCGGCCTCTGAGCTATTCCAGAAGTAGTGAGGAGGCTTTTTTGGAGGCCTAGGCTTTTGCAAA
GATCGATCAAGAGACAGGATGAGGATCGTTTCGCATGATTGAACAAGATGGATTGCACGCAGGTTCTCCG
GCCGCTTGGGTGGAGAGGCTATTCGGCTATGACTGGGCACAACAGACAATCGGCTGCTCTGATGCCGCCG
TGTTCCGGCTGTCAGCGCAGGGGCGCCCGGTTCTTTTTGTCAAGACCGACCTGTCCGGTGCCCTGAATGA
ACTGCAAGACGAGGCAGCGCGGCTATCGTGGCTGGCCACGACGGGCGTTCCTTGCGCAGCTGTGCTCGAC
GTTGTCACTGAAGCGGGAAGGGACTGGCTGCTATTGGGCGAAGTGCCGGGGCAGGATCTCCTGTCATCTC
ACCTTGCTCCTGCCGAGAAAGTATCCATCATGGCTGATGCAATGCGGCGGCTGCATACGCTTGATCCGGC
TACCTGCCCATTCGACCACCAAGCGAAACATCGCATCGAGCGAGCACGTACTCGGATGGAAGCCGGTCTT
GTCGATCAGGATGATCTGGACGAAGAGCATCAGGGGCTCGCGCCAGCCGAACTGTTCGCCAGGCTCAAGG
CGAGCATGCCCGACGGCGAGGATCTCGTCGTGACCCATGGCGATGCCTGCTTGCCGAATATCATGGTGGA
AAATGGCCGCTTTTCTGGATTCATCGACTGTGGCCGGCTGGGTGTGGCGGACCGCTATCAGGACATAGCG
TTGGCTACCCGTGATATTGCTGAAGAGCTTGGCGGCGAATGGGCTGACCGCTTCCTCGTGCTTTACGGTA
TCGCCGCTCCCGATTCGCAGCGCATCGCCTTCTATCGCCTTCTTGACGAGTTCTTCTGAGCGGGACTCTG
GGGTTCGAAATGACCGACCAAGCGACGCCCAACCTGCCATCACGAGATTTCGATTCCACCGCCGCCTTCT
ATGAAAGGTTGGGCTTCGGAATCGTTTTCCGGGACGCCGGCTGGATGATCCTCCAGCGCGGGGATCTCAT
GCTGGAGTTCTTCGCCCACCCTAGGGGGAGGCTAACTGAAACACGGAAGGAGACAATACCGGAAGGAACC
CGCGCTATGACGGCAATAAAAAGACAGAATAAAACGCACGGTGTTGGGTCGTTTGTTCATAAACGCGGGG
TTCGGTCCCAGGGCTGGCACTCTGTCGATACCCCACCGAGACCCCATTGGGGCCAATACGCCCGCGTTTC
TTCCTTTTCCCCACCCCACCCCCCAAGTTCGGGTGAAGGCCCAGGGCTCGCAGCCAACGTCGGGGCGGCA
GGCCCTGCCATAGCCTCAGGTTACTCATATATACTTTAGATTGATTTAAAACTTCATTTTTAATTTAAAA
GGATCTAGGTGAAGATCCTTTTTGATAATCTCATGACCAAAATCCCTTAACGTGAGTTTTCGTTCCACTG
AGCGTCAGACCCCGTAGAAAAGATCAAAGGATCTTCTTGAGATCCTTTTTTTCTGCGCGTAATCTGCTGC
TTGCAAACAAAAAAACCACCGCTACCAGCGGTGGTTTGTTTGCCGGATCAAGAGCTACCAACTCTTTTTC
CGAAGGTAACTGGCTTCAGCAGAGCGCAGATACCAAATACTGTTCTTCTAGTGTAGCCGTAGTTAGGCCA
CCACTTCAAGAACTCTGTAGCACCGCCTACATACCTCGCTCTGCTAATCCTGTTACCAGTGGCTGCTGCC
AGTGGCGATAAGTCGTGTCTTACCGGGTTGGACTCAAGACGATAGTTACCGGATAAGGCGCAGCGGTCGG
GCTGAACGGGGGGTTCGTGCACACAGCCCAGCTTGGAGCGAACGACCTACACCGAACTGAGATACCTACA
GCGTGAGCTATGAGAAAGCGCCACGCTTCCCGAAGGGAGAAAGGCGGACAGGTATCCGGTAAGCGGCAGG
GTCGGAACAGGAGAGCGCACGAGGGAGCTTCCAGGGGGAAACGCCTGGTATCTTTATAGTCCTGTCGGGT
TTCGCCACCTCTGACTTGAGCGTCGATTTTTGTGATGCTCGTCAGGGGGGCGGAGCCTATGGAAAAACGC
CAGCAACGCGGCCTTTTTACGGTTCCTGGCCTTTTGCTGGCCTTTTGCTCACATGTTCTTTCCTGCGTTA
TCCCCTGATTCTGTGGATAACCGTATTACCGCCATGCAT
Features (pLannotate 1.2.2; 15 found; start..end, strand, type, name):
     61..364     +  enhancer       CMV enhancer: human cytomegalovirus immediate early enhancer
    365..568     +  promoter       CMV promoter: human cytomegalovirus (CMV) immediate early promoter
    613..1329    +  CDS            mTurquoise2: mTurquoise2 is a basic (constitutively fluorescent) cyan fluorescent protein published in 2012, derived from Aequorea victoria. It is reported to be a rapidly-maturing monomer with very low acid sensitivity.
   1330..1348    +  misc_feature   MCS (fragment): multiple cloning site
   1351..1737    +  CDS            GOLGB1 (fragment): GOGB1_HUMAN - Experimental evidence at protein level: Swiss-Prot protein existence level 1. May participate in forming intercisternal cross-bridges of the Golgi complex. From Homo sapiens (Human).
   1763..1847    +  CDS            large T antigen (fragment): large T antigen from SV40 (simian virus 40)
   1870..1991    +  polyA_signal   SV40 poly(A) signal: SV40 polyadenylation signal
   2025..2453    -  rep_origin     f1 ori (sequence partly withheld): f1 bacteriophage origin of replication; arrow indicates direction of (+) strand synthesis
   2480..2584    +  promoter       AmpR promoter: bla
   2586..2943    +  promoter       SV40 promoter: SV40 enhancer and early promoter
   2978..3772    +  CDS            NeoR/KanR: aminoglycoside phosphotransferase from Tn5; aph(3')-II (or nptII); confers resistance to neomycin, kanamycin, and G418 (Geneticin®)
   3793..3945    +  CDS            ble (fragment): BLE_KLEPN - Experimental evidence at protein level: Swiss-Prot protein existence level 1. Binding protein with a strong affinity to the bleomycin family of antibiotics. Binds to CL990; an antimitotic-antibiotic compound. From Klebsiella pneumoniae.
   4004..4051    +  polyA_signal   HSV TK poly(A) signal: herpes simplex virus thymidine kinase polyadenylation signal (Cole and Stacy, 1985)
   4142..4158    -  polyA_signal   bGH poly(A) signal (fragment): bovine growth hormone polyadenylation signal
   4380..4968    +  rep_origin     ori: high-copy-number ColE1/pMB1/pBR322/pUC origin of replication
