[The description below was written by a language model from this plasmid's Addgene catalogue record and pLannotate feature annotations shown in this document.]
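Description:
mTurquoise2-Giantin is a mammalian expression plasmid of about 5.1 kb built on the Clontech pEGFP-C1 backbone, in which the original EGFP has been replaced by the cyan fluorescent protein mTurquoise2. It replicates in E. coli at high copy from a ColE1/pUC-type origin and is selected with kanamycin. The resistance gene is the Tn5 aminoglycoside phosphotransferase (NeoR/KanR), which sits behind both a bacterial bla promoter and the SV40 enhancer/early promoter and is terminated by the HSV TK polyadenylation signal. The same cassette can therefore confer G418 resistance in mammalian cells. An f1 origin is also present, a standard backbone element that permits single-stranded DNA production. Short annotated fragments of ble, SV40 large T antigen and the bGH poly(A) signal appear to be backbone remnants or partial sequence matches rather than functional parts.

The payload is a single fusion open reading frame driven by the human CMV immediate-early enhancer and promoter and terminated by the SV40 poly(A) signal. mTurquoise2, a bright, rapidly maturing monomeric cyan protein derived from Aequorea victoria, is at the N-terminus. It is followed by a short remnant of the multiple cloning site acting as a linker and then by a roughly 390 bp fragment of human GOLGB1 (giantin), a Golgi-resident protein. Only a portion of giantin is included, and it presumably serves as the targeting sequence that brings the fluorophore to Golgi membranes. The record does not specify which residues were used or which restriction sites were used for cloning. The plasmid is intended for live-cell visualization of the Golgi apparatus in transfected mammalian cells and as a cyan organelle marker in colocalization studies with other fluorescent proteins.
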