Addgene plasmid #129630: mTurquoise2-Giantin
Purpose: In vivo visualization of the Golgi apparatus (can be used for colocalization studies)
Depositing lab: Dorus Gadella. Depositing organization: University of Amsterdam. Publication: Robust and Bright Genetically Encoded Fluorescent Markers for Highlighting Structures and Compartments in Mammalian Cells. Chertkova AO, Mastop M, Postma M, van Bommel N, van der Niet S, Batenburg KL, Joosen L, Gadella TWJ, Okada Y, Goedhart J. bioRxiv (2020) 160374; doi: https://doi.org/10.1101/160374.
Backbone
  Vector backbone: pEGFP-C1
  Backbone manufacturer: Clontech
  Vector type: Mammalian Expression
Growth in bacteria
  Bacterial resistance: Kanamycin, 50 μg/mL
  Growth temperature: 37°C
  Growth strain: DH5alpha
  Copy number: High Copy
Gene/Insert
  Gene/Insert name: mTurquoise2-Giantin
  Species: Synthetic
  Promoter: CMV
  Cloning method: Restriction Enzyme; 5′ cloning site Unknown (unknown if destroyed); 3′ cloning site Unknown (unknown if destroyed)
Terms and licenses: Academic/Nonprofit Terms; Industry Terms: Not Available to Industry
How to cite: mTurquoise2-Giantin was a gift from Dorus Gadella (Addgene plasmid # 129630 ; http://n2t.net/addgene:129630 ; RRID:Addgene_129630)
